Addgene plasmid #16250: pSV2-c-erbB2
Depositing lab: Mien-Chie Hung. Depositing organization: University of Texas MD Anderson Cancer Center. Publication: A novel splice variant of HER2 with increased transformation activity. Kwong KY, Hung MC. Mol Carcinog. 1998 Oct . 23(2):62-8. 10.1002/(SICI)1098-2744(199810)23:2<62::AID-MC2>3.0.CO;2-O PubMed 9808159.
Backbone
  Vector backbone: pSV2
  Backbone size w/o insert (bp): 4200
  Vector type: Mammalian Expression
Growth in bacteria
  Bacterial resistance: Ampicillin, 100 μg/mL
  Growth temperature: 37°C
  Growth strain: DH5alpha
  Copy number: High Copy
Gene/Insert
  Gene/Insert name: c-erbB2 (alt name: Her2)
  Species: H. sapiens (human)
  Insert size (bp): 4400
  Entrez Gene: ERBB2 (a.k.a. CD340, HER-2, HER-2/neu, HER2, MLN 19, MLN-19, NEU, NGL, TKR1, VSCN2, c-ERB-2, c-ERB2, p185(erbB2))
  Cloning method: Restriction Enzyme; 5′ cloning site HindIII (not destroyed); 3′ cloning site HindIII (not destroyed)
  Sequencing primers: 5′ SV40pro-F
Resource information
  A portion of this plasmid was derived from a plasmid made by: Tadashi Yamamoto, Univ of Tokyo
Terms and licenses: Academic/Nonprofit Terms; Industry Terms: Not Available to Industry
Depositor comments: See author's map for more information.
How to cite: pSV2-c-erbB2 was a gift from Mien-Chie Hung (Addgene plasmid # 16250 ; http://n2t.net/addgene:16250 ; RRID:Addgene_16250)
