[The description below was written by a language model from this plasmid's Addgene catalogue record.]
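Description:
pSV2-c-erbB2 is a mammalian expression plasmid that carries the human ERBB2 cDNA (also known as HER2 or c-erbB2/neu) in the pSV2 backbone. The backbone is listed at about 4.2 kb and the insert at about 4.4 kb, which implies a total size of roughly 8.6 kb. The plasmid is maintained in E. coli as a high-copy replicon under ampicillin selection. The record names no mammalian selectable marker, and no feature table is supplied, so the exact set of backbone elements cannot be confirmed from it.

The insert was cloned as a HindIII fragment, and both sites remain intact, so it can be released again with that single enzyme. Because the same enzyme was used at both ends, the cloning was not directional, and the orientation rests on the depositor's map. The promoter is not stated explicitly. However, pSV2-family vectors classically drive expression from the SV40 early promoter with SV40 processing signals downstream, and the recommended forward sequencing primer anneals in the SV40 promoter, which fits that arrangement. No epitope tags, reporters or fusion partners are recorded.

ERBB2 encodes the p185 receptor tyrosine kinase of the EGFR family, an oncogene that is often amplified or overexpressed in breast and other cancers. The associated publication describes a HER2 splice variant with increased transforming activity. This suggests the plasmid is used to express HER2 in transfected mammalian cells for transformation and signalling studies, though the record does not say whether the insert is the wild-type or the variant form. Part of the plasmid was derived from a construct made in another laboratory.
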