>Addgene plasmid #16250 | pSV2-c-erbB2 | addgene partial sequence | sequence record 22523 | SV40pro-F 5'-TATTTATGCAGAGGCCGAGG-3'
AGTGAGGAGGCTTTTTTGGAGGCCTAGGCTTTTGCAAAAAGCTTGGGGCAGCCGCGCGCCCCTTCCCACG
GGGCCCTTTACTGCGCCGCGCGCCCGGCCCCCACCCCTCGCAGCACCCCGCGCCCCGCGCCCTCCCAGCC
GGGTCCAGCCGGAGCCATGGGGCCGGAGCCGCAGTGAGCACCATGGAGCTGGCGGCCTTGTGCCGCTGGG
GGCTCCTCCTCGCCCTCTTGCCCCCCGGAGCCGCGAGCACCCAAGTGTGCACCGGCACAGACATGAAGCT
GCGGCTCCCTGCCAGTCCCGAGACCCACCTGGACATGCTCCGCCACCTCTACCAGGGCTGCCAGGTGGTG
CAGGGAAACCTGGAACTCACCTACCTGCCCACCAATGCCAGCCTGTCCTTCCTGCAGGATATCCAGGAGG
TGCAGGGCTACGTGCTCATCGCTCACAACCAAGTGAGGCAGGTCCCACTGCAGAGGCTGCGGATTGTGCG
AGGCACCCAGCTCTTTGAGGACAACTATGCCCTGGCCGTGCTAGACAATGGAGACCCGCTGAACAATA
